Addgene plasmid #27659: pCITEp65
Depositing lab: Kathleen Collins. Depositing organization: University of California, Berkeley. Publication: A telomerase holoenzyme protein enhances telomerase RNA assembly with telomerase reverse transcriptase. Prathapam R, Witkin KL, O'Connor CM, Collins K. Nat Struct Mol Biol. 2005 Mar . 12(3):252-7. 10.1038/nsmb900 PubMed 15696174.
Backbone
  Vector backbone: pCITE4a
  Backbone size w/o insert (bp): 3700
  Vector type: reticulocyte lysate
Growth in bacteria
  Bacterial resistance: Ampicillin, 100 μg/mL
  Growth temperature: 37°C
  Growth strain: DH5alpha
  Copy number: Unknown
Gene/Insert
  Gene/Insert name: Tetrahymena telomerase holoenzyme p65
  Species: synthetic gene
  Insert size (bp): 1630
  Cloning method: Restriction Enzyme; 5′ cloning site NdeI (not destroyed); 3′ cloning site BamHI (not destroyed)
  Sequencing primers: 5′ n/a
Terms and licenses: Academic/Nonprofit Terms; Industry Terms: Not Available to Industry
How to cite: pCITEp65 was a gift from Kathleen Collins (Addgene plasmid # 27659 ; http://n2t.net/addgene:27659 ; RRID:Addgene_27659)
