[The description below was written by a language model from this plasmid's Addgene catalogue record.]
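Description:
pCITEp65 is an in vitro expression plasmid built on the pCITE4a backbone (about 3.7 kb without insert) and catalogued for use in reticulocyte lysate, meaning it is designed to produce protein in a cell-free translation system rather than in living cells. It is propagated in E. coli under ampicillin selection; the copy number is recorded as unknown, and no feature table is provided, so the origin of replication and the individual regulatory elements are not itemised in the record. In general, the pCITE vector family takes its name from a cap-independent translation enhancer, an IRES-type leader of viral origin placed upstream of the cloning site. This leader lets uncapped transcripts made in vitro by a phage RNA polymerase be translated efficiently in rabbit reticulocyte lysate. The specific promoter and any vector-encoded tags retained in this construct are not stated.

The insert is a roughly 1.63 kb synthetic gene encoding p65, a protein subunit of the Tetrahymena telomerase holoenzyme, cloned between NdeI and BamHI sites that both remain intact. The synthetic origin probably reflects the non-standard genetic code of Tetrahymena, which would cause premature termination of native coding sequences in a heterologous translation system, though the record does not give the reason. The associated publication concerns how a telomerase holoenzyme protein enhances assembly of telomerase RNA with telomerase reverse transcriptase. This fits use of the plasmid to generate recombinant p65 in lysate for reconstitution and assembly studies of the telomerase ribonucleoprotein.
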