>Addgene plasmid #27659 | pCITEp65 | depositor partial sequence | sequence record 12996 | Author sequence
CATATGGACGAATATCTGGAGAATACAAATCTGGAAGAGTTGGAACAGGAATGTTTCATGGAAGACTACC
AGCATGAAGATGTCGTTGAGCAGGAGAATCATCAGGTTGACGCCAATGACATCTATGAGAATCAGCAAAT
GAATGACGAAAGTCAGCTGAATCAGGATGTCAAGATCAGTCAGCAGAAAGAACAGGCCGTCGAAATGATC
GAAGAGCAGCAACAGAATAACCAGGACAAGTTTAAACAGTTTCAGGACTGTATGGCCCATATCACAGAGC
TGAATTTCAAACGCAACTACCAGAATCTGACTGAACAGAGTTCATCTAATAATGTAGTCGCCGAGGAACT
GGACATCAAAGAGTCTCTGAAATTGCAGATGGAGTATTATTTCTGCGACACAAATCTGACACATGACTCC
TATCTGCGTGGAATCATTTCCAAGAGCCCAAAGAATTGTGTCGACATTAAGGTATTTCTGAAATTCAATA
AAATCCAGCAAATTCTGAAGCAGATTCAAGACAAACAAATCGTCTCTACTTATGGCATCGAGAATCAGTC
ACAGAAGAAGAATCATAAGAACTATAAGAATCAGAATGCCACCTTCTCAAAGAAAGACCTGATTCATCTT
ATCCGCGACTCCTTGAAGGAGAGTAAGATCCTGAAGGTCAAGATGGACAGCTTGAAGGTTAAACGTCGCT
TTCCTTTCAACCTGGAGCAGGCCCTGAAGAACTCTAAACAGCGTACACTGTATATCGACTTTCTGCCACC
TAAATGTTCTAAACAGACACTGGTCTCTATCTTTGGAAATTTCCGCATCATTAATATCAATCTGCCACTC
CAGAAGAATTCTCAGCTCTGTCAGGGATTTGCCTTCATCGAGTTCTTTAGCGAAGAGGAAGCCAATCAGG
CTCTGATCACAAAGAATAGTTCTATTCCAAAGGAGCTCATCCTGCTCACAGAGAAGAAAATCGGACAAGG
TTCAATACGCATCATCACATATAAGAAATGGCAGGAAGAGAAGCAGTCATTTAAGGAGCTGAGCAAGAAC
CAGAATGAACAGAAGAATAAGAATATGAACCAGAGCCGCAAAGCCAGTGACGAATTTGTCTCTATCGACG
TTGAAATTAAACAGAACTGCCTCATCAAGATTATCAATATTCCTCAGGGTACACTGAAAGCCGAGGTCGT
TCTCGCAGTCCGTCATCTCGGATATGAGTTCTACTGTGACTATATCGATGAGAATAGTAATCAGATCAAT
AGCAATAAGATATCCCTCAGCACTCAACAGCAGAACACAGCCCAGTGCAGTAACATCCAGATTGAGAACA
ATCTGATCCAGCAAGACCAGCATCCACAGCTGAATGACCTCCTGAAAGAAGGCCAGGCCATGATCCGGTT
CCAGAATAGTGACGAACAGCGTCTTGCCATCCAGAAGCTTCTCAACCATAATAACAATAAACTGCAGATC
GAGATTCGTGGACAGATTTGTGACGTCATCAGTACAATTCCTGAAGACGAAGAGAAGAACTATTGGAATT
ACATCAAGTTTAAGAAGAATGAATTTCGCAAATTCTTCTTTATGAAGAAACAACAGAAGAAGCAGAATAT
CACTCAGAATTATAACAAATGAGGATCC
