>Addgene plasmid #27659 | pCITEp65 | addgene partial sequence | sequence record 33989 | 27659 with T7-term
GTGGTGGTGGTGGTGCTCGAGTGCGGCCGCAAGCTTGTCGACGGAGCTCGAATTCGGATCCTCATTTGTT
ATAATTCTGAGTGATATTCTGCTTCTTCTGTTGTTTCTTCATAAAGAAGAATTTGCGAAATTCATTCTTC
TTAAACTTGATGTAATTCCAATAGTTCTTCTCTTCGTCTTCAGGAATTGTACTGATGACGTCACAAATCT
GTCCACGAATCTCGATCTGCAGTTTATTGTTATTATGGTTGAGAAGCTTCTGGATGGCAAGACGCTGTTC
GTCACTATTCTGGAACCGGATCATGGCCTGGCCTTCTTTCAGGAGGTCATTCAGCTGTGGATGCTGGTCT
TGCTGGATCAGATTGTTCTCAATCTGGATGTTACTGCACTGGGCTGTGTTCTGCTGTTGAGTGCTGAGGG
ATATCTTATTGCTATTGATCTGATTACTATTCTCATCGATATAGTCACAGTAGAACTCATATCCGAGATG
ACGGACTGCGAGAACGACCTCGGCTTTCAGTGTACCCTGAGGAATATTGATAATCTTGATGAGGCAGTTC
TGTTTAATTTCAACGTCGATAGAGACAAATTCGTCACTGGCTTTGCGGCTCTGGTTCATATTCTTATTCT
TCTGTTCATTCTGGTTCTTGCTCAGCTCCTTAAATGACTGCTTCTCTTCCTGCCATTTCTTATATGTGAT
GATGCGTATTGAACCTTGTCCGATTTTCTTCTCTGTGAGCAGGATGAGCTCCTTTGGAATAGAACTATTC
TTTGTGA
